Addgene plasmid #73381: pCMV-Myc-XPLN aa452-526
Purpose: Expresses amino acids 452-526 of XPLN (Arhgef3) protein
Depositing lab: Jie Chen. Depositing organization: University of Illinois at Urbana-Champaign. Publication: XPLN is an endogenous inhibitor of mTORC2. Khanna N, Fang Y, Yoon MS, Chen J. Proc Natl Acad Sci U S A. 2013 Oct 1;110(40):15979-84. doi: 10.1073/pnas.1310434110. Epub 2013 Sep 16. PubMed 24043828.
Backbone
  Vector backbone: pCMV-Myc
  Vector type: Mammalian Expression
Growth in bacteria
  Bacterial resistance: Ampicillin, 100 μg/mL
  Growth temperature: 37°C
  Growth strain: DH5alpha
  Copy number: Unknown
Gene/Insert
  Gene/Insert name: arhgef3 (alt name: XPLN)
  Species: H. sapiens (human)
  Mutation: Expresses amino acids 452-526 of XPLN (arhgef3) protein
  Entrez Gene: ARHGEF3 (a.k.a. GEF3, STA3, XPLN)
  Promoter: CMV
  Tag / fusion protein: Myc (QKLISEEDL) (N terminal on backbone)
  Cloning method: Unknown
  Sequencing primers: 5′ CMV-F; 3′ EBV-rev
Terms and licenses: Academic/Nonprofit Terms; Industry Terms: Not Available to Industry
How to cite: pCMV-Myc-XPLN aa452-526 was a gift from Jie Chen (Addgene plasmid # 73381 ; http://n2t.net/addgene:73381 ; RRID:Addgene_73381)
