[The description below was written by a language model from this plasmid's Addgene catalogue record.]
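Description:
pCMV-Myc-XPLN aa452-526 is a mammalian expression plasmid built on the pCMV-Myc backbone. It carries a fragment of human ARHGEF3, also known as XPLN, GEF3 or STA3, which encodes a Rho-family guanine nucleotide exchange factor. The insert is a truncation rather than the full-length coding sequence: it encodes only residues 452 to 526 of the protein. The plasmid is propagated in standard E. coli cloning strains under ampicillin selection. The record does not state the origin of replication or the copy number, lists the cloning method as unknown, and mentions no selectable marker for mammalian cells.

Expression is driven by the CMV promoter, a strong constitutive viral promoter suited to transient transfection of mammalian cell lines. The backbone supplies an N-terminal Myc epitope tag, so the fragment is produced as a Myc fusion that can be detected or immunoprecipitated with anti-Myc antibodies without needing an antibody against this region of XPLN. No feature table accompanies the entry, so other elements such as the polyadenylation signal cannot be confirmed from the record.

The associated publication describes XPLN as an endogenous inhibitor of mTORC2. A tagged construct with defined residue boundaries like this one is typical of a deletion or domain-mapping series, used to test which parts of a protein are needed for an interaction or activity. The record does not say what this particular fragment does, nor which domain it corresponds to.
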