>Addgene plasmid #73381 | pCMV-Myc-XPLN aa452-526 | addgene partial sequence | sequence record 142522 | LNCX 5'-AGCTCGTTTAGTGAACCGTCAGATC-3'
TTTTGACCTCCATAGAAGACACCGGGACCGATCCAGCCTCCGGACTCTAGAGGATCCGGTACTAGAGGAA
CTGAAAAACCAGAAAGTTAACTGGTAAGTTTAGTCTTTTTGTCTTTTATTTCAGGTCCCGGATCCGGTGG
TGGTGCAAATCAAAGAACTGCTCCTCAGTGGATGTTGCCTTTACTTCTAGGCCTGTACGGAAGTGTTACT
TCTGCTCTAAAAGCTGCGGAATTGTACCCGCGGGCCCACCATGGCATCAATGCAGAAGCTGATCTCAGAG
GAGGACCTGCTTATGGCCATGGATATCCCGGGATGGAGGCCCGAATTCTTGTGTGCTGCCGGGCAAGCTG
GGGTGCTTGACTCCGAGGGATCGTTCCTAAATCCCACCACCGGGAGCAGAGAGCTACAGGGAGAAACAAA
ACTTGAGCAGATGGACCAATCGGACAGTGAGTCAGACTGTAGTATGGACACGAGTGAGGTCAGCCTCGAC
TGTGAGCGCATGGAACAGACAGACTCTTCCTGTGGAAACAGCAGGCACGGTGAAAGTAACGTCTGAGAAT
TCGGTCGACCGAGATCTCTCGAGGTACCGCGGCCGCGGGGATCCAGACATGATAAGATACATTGATGAGT
TTGGACAAACCACAACTAGAATGCAGTGAAAAAAATGCTTTATTTGTGAAATTTGTGATGCTATTGCTTT
ATTTGTAACCATTATAAGCTGCAATAAACAAGTTAACAACAACAATTGCATTCATTTTATGT
