>Addgene plasmid #73381 | pCMV-Myc-XPLN aa452-526 | addgene partial sequence | sequence record 142523 | EBV-rev 5'-GTGGTTTGTCCAAACTCATC-3'
CCGCGGCCGCGGTACCTCGAGAGATCTCGGTCGACCGAATTCTCAGACGTTACTTTCACCGTGCCTGCTG
TTTCCACAGGAAGAGTCTGTCTGTTCCATGCGCTCACAGTCGAGGCTGACCTCACTCGTGTCCATACTAC
AGTCTGACTCACTGTCCGATTGGTCCATCTGCTCAAGTTTTGTTTCTCCCTGTAGCTCTCTGCTCCCGGT
GGTGGGATTTAGGAACGATCCCTCGGAGTCAAGCACCCCAGCTTGCCCGGCAGCACACAAGAATTCGGGC
CTCCATCCCGGGATATCCATGGCCATAAGCAGGTCCTCCTCTGAGATCAGCTTCTGCATTGATGCCATGG
TGGGCCCGCGGGTACAATTCCGCAGCTTTTAGAGCAGAAGTAACACTTCCGTACAGGCCTAGAAGTAAAG
GCAACATCCACTGAGGAGCAGTTCTTTGATTTGCACCACCACCGGATCCGGGACCTGAAATAAAAGACAA
AAAGACTAAACTTACCAGTTAACTTTCTGGTTTTTCAGTTCCTCTAGTACCGGATCCTCTAGAGTCCGGA
GGCTGGATCGGTCCCGGTGTCTTCTATGGAGGTCAAAACAGCGTGGATGGCGTCTCCAGGCGATCTGACG
GTTCACTAAACGAGCTCTGCTTATATAGACCTCCCACCGTACACGCCTACCGCCCATTTGCGTCAATGGG
